>Addgene plasmid #109384 | pD864-LacZ backbone | addgene full sequence | sequence record 210716 | Addgene NGS Result
ATTCAAGCTTGATATCATTCAGGACGAGCCTCAGACTCCAGCGTAACTGGACTGCAATCAACTCACTGGC
TCACCTTCACGGGTGGGCCTTTCTTCGGTAGAAGTCTTCTCATGACCAAAATCCCTTAACGTGAGTTACG
CGCGCGTCGTTCCACTGAGCGTCAGACCCCGTAGAAAAGATCAAAGGATCTTCTTGAGATCCTTTTTTTC
TGCGCGTAATCTGCTGCTTGCAAACAAAAAAACCACCGCTACCAGCGGTGGTTTGTTTGCCGGATCAAGA
GCTACCAACTCTTTTTCCGAAGGTAACTGGCTTCAGCAGAGCGCAGATACCAAATACTGTTCTTCTAGTG
TAGCCGTAGTTAGCCCACCACTTCAAGAACTCTGTAGCACCGCCTACATACCTCGCTCTGCTAATCCTGT
TACCAGTGGCTGCTGCCAGTGGCGATAAGTCGTGTCTTACCGGGTTGGACTCAAGACGATAGTTACCGGA
TAAGGCGCAGCGGTCGGGCTGAACGGGGGGTTCGTGCACACAGCCCAGCTTGGAGCGAACGACCTACACC
GAACTGAGATACCTACAGCGTGAGCTATGAGAAAGCGCCACGCTTCCCGAAGGGAGAAAGGCGGACAGGT
ATCCGGTAAGCGGCAGGGTCGGAACAGGAGAGCGCACGAGGGAGCTTCCAGGGGGAAACGCCTGGTATCT
TTATAGTCCTGTCGGGTTTCGCCACCTCTGACTTGAGCGTCGATTTTTGTGATGCTCGTCAGGGGGGCGG
AGCCTATGGAAAAACGCCAGCAACGCGGCCTTTTTACGGTTCCTGGCCTTTTGCTGGCCTTTTGCTCACA
TGTTCTTTCCTGCGTTATCCCCTGATTCTGTGGATAACCGTATTACCGCCTTTGAGTGAGCTGATACCGC
TCGCGCAGAAAGGCCCACCCGAAGGTGAGCCAGGTGATTACATTTGGGCCCTCATTACCAATGCTTAATC
AGTGAGGCACCTATCTCAGCGATCTGTCTATTTCGTTCATCCATAGTTGCCTGACTCCCCGTCGTGTAGA
TAACTACGATACGGGAGGGCTTACCATCTGGCCCCAGCGCTGCGATGATACCGCGAGAACCACGCTCACC
GGCTCCGGATTTATCAGCAATAAACCAGCCAGCAGGAAGGGCCGAGCGCAGAAGTGGTCCTGCAACTTTA
TCCGCCTCCATCCAGTCTATTAATTGTTGCCGGGAAGCTAGAGTAAGTAGTTCGCCAGTTAATAGTTTGC
GCAACGTTGTTGCCATCGCTACAGGCATCGTGGTGTCACGCTCGTCGTTTGGTATGGCTTCATTCAGCTC
CGGTTCCCAACGATCAAGGCGAGTTACATGATCCCCCATGTTGTGCAAAAAAGCGGTTAGCTCCTTCGGT
CCTCCGATCGTTGTCAGAAGTAAGTTGGCCGCAGTGTTATCACTCATGGTTATGGCAGCACTGCATAATT
CTCTTACTGTCATGCCATCCGTAAGATGCTTTTCTGTGACTGGTGAGTACTCAACCAAGTCATTCTGAGA
ATAGTGTATGCGGCGACCGAGTTGCTCTTGCCCGGCGTCAATACGGGATAATACCGCGCCACATAGCAGA
ACTTTAAAAGTGCTCATCATTGGAAAACGTTCTTCGGGGCGAAAACTCTCAAGGATCTTACCGCTGTTGA
GATCCAGTTCGATGTAACCCACTCGTGCACCCAACTGATCTTCAGCATCTTTTACTTTCACCAGCGTTTC
TGGGTGAGCAAAAACAGGAAGGCAAAATGCCGCAAAAAAGGGAATAAGGGCGACACGGAAATGTTGAATA
CTCATAGCTCCTGAAAATCTCGATAACTCAAAAAATACGCCCGGTAGTGATCTTATTTCATTATGGTGAA
AGTTGGAACCTCTTACGTGCCGATCAAGAAGACGGTCAAAAGCCTCCGGTCGGAGGCTTTTGACTTTCTG
CTATGGAGGTCAGGTATGATTTAAATGGTCAGTATTGAGCGATATCTAGAGAATTCGTCGCTCTTCAGGT
TAGAGGTCTCGCGGCCGCCACCGCTGAGCAATAACTAGCATAACCCCTTGGGGCCTCTAAACGGGTCTTG
AGGGGTTTTTTGCTGAAAGGAGGAACTATATCCGGGTAACGA
Features (pLannotate 1.2.2; 7 found; start..end, strand, type, name):
     68..97      +  terminator     T3Te terminator: phage T3 early transcription terminator
    194..782     +  rep_origin     ori: high-copy-number ColE1/pMB1/pBR322/pUC origin of replication
    914..941     -  terminator     T7Te terminator: phage T7 early transcription terminator
    965..1825    -  CDS            AmpR: β-lactamase; bla; confers resistance to ampicillin, carbenicillin, and related antibiotics
   1826..1916    -  promoter       cat promoter: promoter of the E. coli cat gene encoding chloramphenicol acetyltransferase
   1925..1955    -  terminator     tonB terminator: bidirectional E. coli tonB-P14 transcription terminator
   2065..2112    +  terminator     T7 terminator: transcription terminator for bacteriophage T7 RNA polymerase
