[The description below was written by a language model from this plasmid's Addgene catalogue record and pLannotate feature annotations shown in this document.]
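Description:
pD864-LacZ backbone is a small (about 2.1 kb) empty bacterial expression vector, the insert-free counterpart of the pD864-LacZ construct. It is built on the pD864 backbone and is maintained in E. coli at high copy number through a pUC-type ColE1/pMB1 origin of replication. Selection relies on ampicillin resistance from a β-lactamase (AmpR) coding sequence. In the annotated sequence this gene lies immediately downstream of an element identified as the cat promoter, which therefore appears to drive its expression.

The record lists no gene or insert, and the feature table agrees: apart from the origin and the resistance cassette, the only annotated elements are transcription terminators. A T3Te terminator sits upstream of the origin, and a T7Te terminator lies between the origin and the end of AmpR. A bidirectional tonB terminator flanks the upstream side of the resistance cassette, and a T7 terminator is found near the end of the sequence. Together these terminators insulate the replication and selection modules from one another and from the region where an expression cassette would sit, limiting read-through transcription. No promoter, ribosome binding site or regulator for a payload is annotated, so the record does not show what drives expression in the LacZ-carrying parent.

The plasmid was deposited with a study on burden-driven feedback control of gene expression. Its most plausible use is as an empty-vector control matched to pD864-LacZ, separating the effects of carrying the plasmid from those of expressing the heterologous gene, though the record does not state this role explicitly.
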