Addgene plasmid #109384: pD864-LacZ backbone
Purpose: (Empty Backbone) Empty plasmid of the pD864-LacZ construct. This is high copy (pUC), AmpR
Depositing lab: Tom Ellis. Depositing organization: Imperial College London. Publication: Burden-driven feedback control of gene expression. Ceroni F, Boo A, Furini S, Gorochowski TE, Borkowski O, Ladak YN, Awan AR, Gilbert C, Stan GB, Ellis T. Nat Methods. 2018 Mar 26. pii: nmeth.4635. doi: 10.1038/nmeth.4635. PubMed 29578536.
Backbone
  Vector backbone: pD864 (pUC origin of replication and AmpR)
  Vector type: Bacterial Expression
Growth in bacteria
  Bacterial resistance: Ampicillin, 100 μg/mL
  Growth temperature: 37°C
  Growth strain: DH5alpha
  Copy number: High Copy
Gene/Insert
  Gene/Insert name: None
Terms and licenses: Academic/Nonprofit Terms; Industry Terms: Not Available to Industry
How to cite: pD864-LacZ backbone was a gift from Tom Ellis (Addgene plasmid # 109384 ; http://n2t.net/addgene:109384 ; RRID:Addgene_109384)
